Addgene plasmid #131612: pMXs-Lyl1
Purpose: expression of mouse LyI1 in mammalian cells
Depositing lab: Kateri Moore & Filipe Pereira. Depositing organization: Icahn School of Medicine at Mount Sinai. Publication: Induction of a hemogenic program in mouse fibroblasts. Pereira CF, Chang B, Qiu J, Niu X, Papatsenko D, Hendry CE, Clark NR, Nomura-Kitabayashi A, Kovacic JC, Ma'ayan A, Schaniel C, Lemischka IR, Moore K. Cell Stem Cell. 2013 Aug 1;13(2):205-18. doi: 10.1016/j.stem.2013.05.024. Epub 2013 Jun 13. PubMed 23770078.
Backbone
  Vector backbone: pMXs
  Backbone size w/o insert (bp): 4600
  Total vector size (bp): 5437
  Vector type: Mammalian Expression, Retroviral
Growth in bacteria
  Bacterial resistance: Ampicillin, 100 μg/mL
  Growth temperature: 37°C
  Growth strain: NEB Stable
  Copy number: High Copy
Gene/Insert
  Gene/Insert name: Lyl1
  Species: M. musculus (mouse)
  Insert size (bp): 837
  Entrez Gene: Lyl1 (a.k.a. Lyl-1, bHLHa18)
  Cloning method: Restriction Enzyme; 5′ cloning site EcoRI (unknown if destroyed); 3′ cloning site BamHI (unknown if destroyed)
  Sequencing primers: 5′ gacggcatcgcagcttggat
Terms and licenses: Academic/Nonprofit Terms; Industry Terms: Not Available to Industry
How to cite: pMXs-Lyl1 was a gift from Kateri Moore & Filipe Pereira (Addgene plasmid # 131612 ; http://n2t.net/addgene:131612 ; RRID:Addgene_131612)
