[The description below was written by a language model from this plasmid's Addgene catalogue record and pLannotate feature annotations shown in this document.]
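Description:
pMXs-Lyl1 is a Moloney murine leukemia virus (MMLV)-based retroviral expression vector built on the pMXs backbone and carrying the mouse Lyl1 coding sequence (also known as bHLHa18), a basic helix-loop-helix transcription factor. In bacteria the plasmid is maintained through a high-copy ColE1/pUC-type origin and selected with ampicillin via the β-lactamase gene and its native promoter. The catalogue lists a total size of about 5.4 kb, in line with the sequenced record. No mammalian selection marker or fluorescent reporter appears in the record.

The viral portion follows the usual pMXs layout. A 5′ MMLV LTR is followed by the MMLV packaging signal (with a fragment annotated as MESV Ψ), a truncated gag region lacking its start codon that extends the packaging sequence, and a pol-derived segment containing the splice acceptor. The roughly 0.84 kb Lyl1 open reading frame sits just downstream of the remaining multiple cloning site, inserted between EcoRI and BamHI, and is followed by the 3′ LTR. No internal promoter is annotated, so expression is presumably driven by the 5′ LTR after integration. The automated annotation labels the insert by similarity to human LYL1, whereas the catalogue states the species as mouse; it also splits the 3′ LTR into a ΔU3-like fragment plus a larger LTR segment, which probably reflects annotation matching rather than a self-inactivating design. Because gag, pol and env functions are absent, these must be supplied in trans by a packaging system to make particles. The stated purpose is expression of mouse Lyl1 in mammalian cells, and the associated work concerns inducing a hemogenic program in mouse fibroblasts with transcription factors.
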