Features (pLannotate 1.2.2; 13 found; start..end, strand, type, name):
      1..594     +  LTR            LTR: long terminal repeat from Moloney murine leukemia virus
    657..856     +  misc_feature   MMLV Ψ: packaging signal of Moloney murine leukemia virus (MMLV)
    908..996     +  misc_feature   MESV Ψ (fragment): packaging signal of murine embryonic stem cell virus
   1073..1489    +  CDS            gag (truncated): truncated Moloney murine leukemia virus (MMLV) gag gene lacking the start codon
   1499..1873    +  misc_feature   pol region: Moloney murine leukemia virus (MMLV) pol region containing the splice acceptor site
   1897..1921    +  misc_feature   MCS (fragment): multiple cloning site
   1922..2755    +  CDS            LYL1: LYL1_HUMAN - Also known as BHLHA18. Experimental evidence at protein level: Swiss-Prot protein existence level 1. From Homo sapiens (Human).
   2837..2958    +  LTR            3' LTR (ΔU3) (fragment): self-inactivating 3' long terminal repeat (LTR) from Moloney murine leukemia virus
   2959..3428    +  LTR            LTR: long terminal repeat from Moloney murine leukemia virus
   3494..3546    -  CDS            lacI (fragment): lac repressor; lacI; The lac repressor binds to the lac operator to inhibit transcription in E. coli. This inhibition can be relieved by adding lactose or isopropyl-β-D-thiogalactopyranoside (IPTG).
   3729..4317    -  rep_origin     ori: high-copy-number ColE1/pMB1/pBR322/pUC origin of replication
   4481..5341    -  CDS            AmpR: β-lactamase; bla; confers resistance to ampicillin, carbenicillin, and related antibiotics
   5342..5446    -  promoter       AmpR promoter: bla
>Addgene plasmid #131612 | pMXs-Lyl1 | addgene full sequence | sequence record 265961 | Addgene NGS Result
AATGAAAGACCCCACCTGTAGGTTTGGCAAGCTAGCTTAAGTAACGCCATTTTGCAAGGCATGGAAAAAT
ACATAACTGAGAATAGAAAAGTTCAGATCAAGGTCAGGAACAGATGGAACAGCTGAATATGGGCCAAACA
GGATATCTGTGGTAAGCAGTTCCTGCCCCGGCTCAGGGCCAAGAACAGATGGAACAGCTGAATATGGGCC
AAACAGGATATCTGTGGTAAGCAGTTCCTGCCCCGGCTCAGGGCCAAGAACAGATGGTCCCCAGATGCGG
TCCAGCCCTCAGCAGTTTCTAGAGAACCATCAGATGTTTCCAGGGTGCCCCAAGGACCTGAAATGACCCT
GTGCCTTATTTGAACTAACCAATCAGTTCGCTTCTCGCTTCTGTTCGCGCGCTTCTGCTCCCCGAGCTCA
ATAAAAGAGCCCACAACCCCTCACTCGGCGCGCCAGTCCTCCGATTGACTGAGTCGCCCGGGTACCCGTG
TATCCAATAAACCCTCTTGCAGTTGCATCCGACTTGTGGTCTCGCTGTTCCTTGGGAGGGTCTCCTCTGA
GTGATTGACTACCCGTCAGCGGGGGTCTTTCATTTGGGGGCTCGTCCGGGATCGGGAGACCCCTGCCCAG
GGACCACCGACCCACCACCGGGAGGTAAGCTGGCCAGCAACTTATCTGTGTCTGTCCGATTGTCTAGTGT
CTATGACTGATTTTATGCGCCTGCGTCGGTACTAGTTAGCTAACTAGCTCTGTATCTGGCGGACCCGTGG
TGGAACTGACGAGTTCGGAACACCCGGCCGCAACCCTGGGAGACGTCCCAGGGACTTCGGGGGCCGTTTT
TGTGGCCCGACCTGAGTCCAAAAATCCCGATCGTTTTGGACTCTTTGGTGCACCCCCCTAATAGGAGGGA
TATGTGGTTCTGGTAGGAGACGAGAACCTAAAACAGTTCCCGCCTCCGTCTGAATTTTTGCTTTCGGTTT
GGGACCGAAGCCGCGCCGCGCGTCTTGTCTGCTGCAGCATCGTTCTGTGTTGTCTCTGTCTGACTGTGTT
TCTGTATTTGTCTGAAAATTAGGGCCAGACTGTTACCACTCCCTTAAGTTTGACCTTAGGTCACTGGAAA
GATGTCGAGCGGATCGCTCACAACCAGTCGGTAGATGTCAAGAAGAGACGTTGGGTTACCTTCTGCTCTG
CAGAATGGCCAACCTTTAACGTCGGATGGCCGCGAGACGGCACCTTTAACCGAGACCTCATCACCCAGGT
TAAGATCAAGGTCTTTTCACCTGGCCCGCATGGACACCCAGACCAGGTCCCCTACATCGTGACCTGGGAA
GCCTTGGCTTTTGACCCCCCTCCCTGGGTCAAGCCCTTTGTACACCCTAAGCCTCCGCCTCCTCTTCCTC
CATCCGCCCCGTCTCTCCCCCTTGAACCTCCTCGTTCGACCCCGCCTCGATCCTCCCTTTATCCAGCCCT
CACTCCTTCTCTAGGCGCCCCCATATGGCCATATGAGATCTTATATGGGGCACCCCCGCCCCTTGTAAAC
TTCCCTGACCCTGACATGACAAGAGTTACTAACAGCCCCTCTCTCCAAGCTCACTTACAGGCTCTCTACT
TAGTCCAGCACGAAGTCTGGAGACCTCTGGCGGCAGCCTACCAAGAACAACTGGACCGACCGGTGGTACC
TCACCCTTACCGAGTCGGCGACACAGTGTGGGTCCGCCGACACCAGACTAAGAACCTAGAACCTCGCTGG
AAAGGACCTTACACAGTCCTGCTGACCACCCCCACCGCCCTCAAAGTAGACGGCATCGCAGCTTGGATAC
ACGCCGCCCACGTGAAGGCTGCCGACCCCGGGGGTGGACCATCCTCTAGACTGCCGGATCTAGCTAGTTA
ATTAAGGATCTCGAGCTCAAGCTTCGAATTCATGTGCCCGCCCCAGGCCGGAGCAGAGGTGGGTTCCGCC
ATGACTGAGAAAACTGAGATGGTATGTGCCTCCAGCCCAGCACCTGCCCCTCCCTCTAAGCTGGCCTCAC
CTGGGCCCCTTTCTACAGAGGAGGTGGACCACCGAAACACGTGCACTCCCTGGTTGCCTCCCGGCGTGCC
AGTGATAAACCTGGGACACACCAGGCCCATAGGGGCAGCCATGCCCACCACAGAGCTCAGTGCCTTTCGG
CCCTCCTTGCTGCAGCTAACTGCCTTGGGAAGAGCTCCACCTACCCTGGCTGTACATTACCACCCTCACC
CCTTCCTCAACAGTGTCTACATTGGGCCAGCAGGACCCTTCAGCATCTTCCCTAACAGCCGGCTGAAGCG
CAGACCAAGCCATAGTGAGCTGGACTTGGCTGACGGGCACCAACCCCAGAAGGTGGCTCGGCGAGTGTTC
ACCAACAGCCGTGAGCGCTGGCGGCAGCAGCACGTTAACGGCGCCTTCGCAGAGCTCAGGAAGCTGCTGC
CCACCCACCCGCCCGACCGGAAGCTGAGCAAGAACGAGGTGCTGCGCCTGGCCATGAAGTATATAGGCTT
CCTGGTGCGGCTGCTGCGAGACCAAACGGCTGTGCTGACCTCCGGCCCCAGCGCTCCCGGGTCCCGCAAG
CCACCTGCGCGCAGGGGCGTGGAGGGCAGCGCACGCTTCGGGGCCGAGCACAGAGTAGAGGCTGCACGCT
CACAGCCCGTGCTTCCTGGGGACTGCGATGGCGACCCCAATGGGTCAGTGAGACCCATCAAGTTGGAGCA
GACATCCCTGAGTCCTGAGGTGCGGTGAGGATCCGTTAACGCGGCCGCCAGCACAGTGGTCGACGATAAA
ATAAAAGATTTTATTTAGTCTCCAGAAAAAGGGGGGAATGAAAGACCCCACCTGTAGGTTTGGCAAGCTA
GCTTAAGTAACGCCATTTTGCAAGGCATGGAAAAATACATAACTGAGAATAGAGAAGTTCAGATCAAGGT
CAGGAACAGATGGAACAGCTGAATATGGGCCAAACAGGATATCTGTGGTAAGCAGTTCCTGCCCCGGCTC
AGGGCCAAGAACAGATGGAACAGCTGAATATGGGCCAAACAGGATATCTGTGGTAAGCAGTTCCTGCCCC
GGCTCAGGGCCAAGAACAGATGGTCCCCAGATGCGGTCCAGCCCTCAGCAGTTTCTAGAGAACCATCAGA
TGTTTCCAGGGTGCCCCAAGGACCTGAAATGACCCTGTGCCTTATTTGAACTAACCAATCAGTTCGCTTC
TCGCTTCTGTTCGCGCGCTTCTGCTCCCCGAGCTCAATAAAAGAGCCCACAACCCCTCACTCGGGGCGCC
AGTCCTCCGATTGACTGAGTCGCCCGGGTACCCGTGTATCCAATAAACCCTCTTGCAGTTGCATCCGACT
TGTGGTCTCGCTGTTCCTTGGGAGGGTCTCCTCTGAGTGATTGACTACCCGTCAGCGGGGGTCTTTCACA
TGCAGCATGTATCAAAATTAATTTGGTTTTTTTTCTTAAGTATTTACATTAAATGGCCATAGTTGCATTA
ATGAATCGGCCAACGCGCGGGGAGAGGCGGTTTGCGTATTGGGCGCTCTTCCGCTTCCTCGCTCACTGAC
TCGCTGCGCTCGGTCGTTCGGCTGCGGCGAGCGGTATCAGCTCACTCAAAGGCGGTAATACGGTTATCCA
CAGAATCAGGGGATAACGCAGGAAAGAACATGTGAGCAAAAGGCCAGCAAAAGGCCAGGAACCGTAAAAA
GGCCGCGTTGCTGGCGTTTTTCCATAGGCTCCGCCCCCCTGACGAGCATCACAAAAATCGACGCTCAAGT
CAGAGGTGGCGAAACCCGACAGGACTATAAAGATACCAGGCGTTTCCCCCTGGAAGCTCCCTCGTGCGCT
CTCCTGTTCCGACCCTGCCGCTTACCGGATACCTGTCCGCCTTTCTCCCTTCGGGAAGCGTGGCGCTTTC
TCATAGCTCACGCTGTAGGTATCTCAGTTCGGTGTAGGTCGTTCGCTCCAAGCTGGGCTGTGTGCACGAA
CCCCCCGTTCAGCCCGACCGCTGCGCCTTATCCGGTAACTATCGTCTTGAGTCCAACCCGGTAAGACACG
ACTTATCGCCACTGGCAGCAGCCACTGGTAACAGGATTAGCAGAGCGAGGTATGTAGGCGGTGCTACAGA
GTTCTTGAAGTGGTGGCCTAACTACGGCTACACTAGAAGAACAGTATTTGGTATCTGCGCTCTGCTGAAG
CCAGTTACCTTCGGAAAAAGAGTTGGTAGCTCTTGATCCGGCAAACAAACCACCGCTGGTAGCGGTGGTT
TTTTTGTTTGCAAGCAGCAGATTACGCGCAGAAAAAAAGGATCTCAAGAAGATCCTTTGATCTTTTCTAC
GGGGTCTGACGCTCAGTGGAACGAAAACTCACGTTAAGGGATTTTGGTCATGAGATTATCAAAAAGGATC
TTCACCTAGATCCTTTTGCGGCCGGCCGCAAATCAATCTAAAGTATATATGAGTAAACTTGGTCTGACAG
TTACCAATGCTTAATCAGTGAGGCACCTATCTCAGCGATCTGTCTATTTCGTTCATCCATAGTTGCCTGA
CTCCCCGTCGTGTAGATAACTACGATACGGGAGGGCTTACCATCTGGCCCCAGTGCTGCAATGATACCGC
GAGACCCACGCTCACCGGCTCCAGATTTATCAGCAATAAACCAGCCAGCCGGAAGGGCCGAGCGCAGAAG
TGGTCCTGCAACTTTATCCGCCTCCATCCAGTCTATTAATTGTTGCCGGGAAGCTAGAGTAAGTAGTTCG
CCAGTTAATAGTTTGCGCAACGTTGTTGCCATTGCTACAGGCATCGTGGTGTCACGCTCGTCGTTTGGTA
TGGCTTCATTCAGCTCCGGTTCCCAACGATCAAGGCGAGTTACATGATCCCCCATGTTGTGCAAAAAAGC
GGTTAGCTCCTTCGGTCCTCCGATCGTTGTCAGAAGTAAGTTGGCCGCAGTGTTATCACTCATGGTTATG
GCAGCACTGCATAATTCTCTTACTGTCATGCCATCCGTAAGATGCTTTTCTGTGACTGGTGAGTACTCAA
CCAAGTCATTCTGAGAATAGTGTATGCGGCGACCGAGTTGCTCTTGCCCGGCGTCAATACGGGATAATAC
CGCGCCACATAGCAGAACTTTAAAAGTGCTCATCATTGGAAAACGTTCTTCGGGGCGAAAACTCTCAAGG
ATCTTACCGCTGTTGAGATCCAGTTCGATGTAACCCACTCGTGCACCCAACTGATCTTCAGCATCTTTTA
CTTTCACCAGCGTTTCTGGGTGAGCAAAAACAGGAAGGCAAAATGCCGCAAAAAAGGGAATAAGGGCGAC
ACGGAAATGTTGAATACTCATACTCTTCCTTTTTCAATATTATTGAAGCATTTATCAGGGTTATTGTCTC
ATGAGCGGATACATATTTGAATGTATTTAGAAAAATAAACAAATAGGGGTTCCGCGCACATTTCCCCGAA
AAGTGCCACCTGCAT
